>Addgene plasmid #98119 | CMYA5tnC/pBSSK+ | addgene full sequence | sequence record 191012 | Addgene NGS Result
GAACTGAGATACCTACAGCGTGAGCTATGAGAAAGCGCCACGCTTCCCGAAGGGAGAAAGGCGGACAGGT
ATCCGGTAAGCGGCAGGGTCGGAACAGGAGAGCGCACGAGGGAGCTTCCAGGGGGAAACGCCTGGTATCT
TTATAGTCCTGTCGGGTTTCGCCACCTCTGACTTGAGCGTCGATTTTTGTGATGCTCGTCAGGGGGGCGG
AGCCTATGGAAAAACGCCAGCAACGCGGCCTTTTTACGGTTCCTGGCCTTTTGCTGGCCTTTTGCTCACA
TGTTCTTTCCTGCGTTATCCCCTGATTCTGTGGATAACCGTATTACCGCCTTTGAGTGAGCTGATACCGC
TCGCCGCAGCCGAACGACCGAGCGCAGCGAGTCAGTGAGCGAGGAAGCGGAAGAGCGCCCAATACGCAAA
CCGCCTCTCCCCGCGCGTTGGCCGATTCATTAATGCAGCTGGCACGACAGGTTTCCCGACTGGAAAGCGG
GCAGTGAGCGCAACGCAATTAATGTGAGTTAGCTCACTCATTAGGCACCCCAGGCTTTACACTTTATGCT
TCCGGCTCGTATGTTGTGTGGAATTGTGAGCGGATAACAATTTCACACAGGAAACAGCTATGACCATGAT
TACGCCAAGCGCGCAATTAACCCTCACTAAAGGGAACAAAAGCTGGAGCTCCACCGCGGTGGCGGCCGCT
CTAGAACTAGTGGATCCCCCGGGCTGCAGGAATTCGATTCCATGGGACTCCAGCTGAAAGTTAACCTCCA
ACCCAATGATAACTACTTTTTCTATGTGAGGGCCATCAATGCATTTGGGACAAGTGAACAGAGTGAAGCT
GCTCTCATCTCCACCAGAGGAACCAGATTTCTCTTGTTGAGAGAAACAGCTCATCCTGCTCTACACATTT
CCTCAAGTGGGACAGTGATCAGCTTTGGTGAGAGGAGACGGCTGACGGAAATCCCGTCAGTGCTGGGTGA
GGAGCTGCCTTCCTGTGGCCAGCATTACTGGGAAACCACAGTCACAGACTGCCCAGCATATCGACTCGGC
ATCTGCTCCAGCTCGGCTGTGCAGGCAGGTGCCCTAGGACAAGGGGAGACCTCATGGTACATGCACTGCT
CTGAGCCACAGAGATACACATTTTTCTACAGTGGTATTGTGAGTGATGTTCATGTGACTGAGCGTCCAGC
CAGAGTGGGCATCCTGCTGGACTACAACAACCAGAGACTTATCTTCATCAACGCAGAGAGCGAGCAGTTG
CTCTTCATCATCAGGCACAGGTTTAATGAGGGTGTCCACCCTGCCTTTGCCCTGGAGAAACCTGGAAAAT
GTACTTTGCACCTGGGGATAGAGCCCCCGGATTCTGTAAGGCACAAGGAATTCATCAAGCTTATCGATAC
CGTCGACCTCGAGGGGGGGCCCGGTACCCAATTCGCCCTATAGTGAGTCGTATTACGCGCGCTCACTGGC
CGTCGTTTTACAACGTCGTGACTGGGAAAACCCTGGCGTTACCCAACTTAATCGCCTTGCAGCACATCCC
CCTTTCGCCAGCTGGCGTAATAGCGAAGAGGCCCGCACCGATCGCCCTTCCCAACAGTTGCGCAGCCTGA
ATGGCGAATGGG
[124 nt withheld, positions 1623-1746]
C
[91 nt withheld, positions 1748-1838]
A
[49 nt withheld, positions 1840-1888]
CCTTTGACGTTGGAGTCCACGTTCTTT
[37 nt withheld, positions 1916-1952]
ACCCTATCTCGGTCTATTCTTTTGATTTATAAGGGATTTTGCCGATTTCGGCCTATTGGTTAAAAAATGA
GCTGATTTAACAAAAATTTAACGCGAATTTTAACAAAATATTAACGCTTACAATTTAGGTGGCACTTTTC
GGGGAAATGTGCGCGGAACCCCTATTTGTTTATTTTTCTAAATACATTCAAATATGTATCCGCTCATGAG
ACAATAACCCTGATAAATGCTTCAATAATATTGAAAAAGGAAGAGTATGAGTATTCAACATTTCCGTGTC
GCCCTTATTCCCTTTTTTGCGGCATTTTGCCTTCCTGTTTTTGCTCACCCAGAAACGCTGGTGAAAGTAA
AAGATGCTGAAGATCAGTTGGGTGCACGAGTGGGTTACATCGAACTGGATCTCAACAGCGGTAAGATCCT
TGAGAGTTTTCGCCCCGAAGAACGTTTTCCAATGATGAGCACTTTTAAAGTTCTGCTATGTGGCGCGGTA
TTATCCCGTATTGACGCCGGGCAAGAGCAACTCGGTCGCCGCATACACTATTCTCAGAATGACTTGGTTG
AGTACTCACCAGTCACAGAAAAGCATCTTACGGATGGCATGACAGTAAGAGAATTATGCAGTGCTGCCAT
AACCATGAGTGATAACACTGCGGCCAACTTACTTCTGACAACGATCGGAGGACCGAAGGAGCTAACCGCT
TTTTTGCACAACATGGGGGATCATGTAACTCGCCTTGATCGTTGGGAACCGGAGCTGAATGAAGCCATAC
CAAACGACGAGCGTGACACCACGATGCCTGTAGCAATGGCAACAACGTTGCGCAAACTATTAACTGGCGA
ACTACTTACTCTAGCTTCCCGGCAACAATTAATAGACTGGATGGAGGCGGATAAAGTTGCAGGACCACTT
CTGCGCTCGGCCCTTCCGGCTGGCTGGTTTATTGCTGATAAATCTGGAGCCGGTGAGCGTGGGTCTCGCG
GTATCATTGCAGCACTGGGGCCAGATGGTAAGCCCTCCCGTATCGTAGTTATCTACACGACGGGGAGTCA
GGCAACTATGGATGAACGAAATAGACAGATCGCTGAGATAGGTGCCTCACTGATTAAGCATTGGTAACTG
TCAGACCAAGTTTACTCATATATACTTTAGATTGATTTAAAACTTCATTTTTAATTTAAAAGGATCTAGG
TGAAGATCCTTTTTGATAATCTCATGACCAAAATCCCTTAACGTGAGTTTTCGTTCCACTGAGCGTCAGA
CCCCGTAGAAAAGATCAAAGGATCTTCTTGAGATCCTTTTTTTCTGCGCGTAATCTGCTGCTTGCAAACA
AAAAAACCACCGCTACCAGCGGTGGTTTGTTTGCCGGATCAAGAGCTACCAACTCTTTTTCCGAAGGTAA
CTGGCTTCAGCAGAGCGCAGATACCAAATACTGTTCTTCTAGTGTAGCCGTAGTTAGGCCACCACTTCAA
GAACTCTGTAGCACCGCCTACATACCTCGCTCTGCTAATCCTGTTACCAGTGGCTGCTGCCAGTGGCGAT
AAGTCGTGTCTTACCGGGTTGGACTCAAGACGATAGTTACCGGATAAGGCGCAGCGGTCGGGCTGAACGG
GGGGTTCGTGCACACAGCCCAGCTTGGAGCGAACGACCTACACC
Features (pLannotate 1.2.2; 14 found; start..end, strand, type, name):
    405..497     +  CDS            lacI (fragment): lac repressor; lacI; The lac repressor binds to the lac operator to inhibit transcription in E. coli. This inhibition can be relieved by adding lactose or isopropyl-β-D-thiogalactopyranoside (IPTG).
    510..531     +  protein_bind   CAP binding site: CAP binding activates transcription in the presence of cAMP. E. coli catabolite activator protein
    546..576     +  promoter       lac promoter: promoter for the E. coli lac operon
    584..600     +  protein_bind   lac operator: The lac repressor binds to the lac operator to inhibit transcription in E. coli. This inhibition can be relieved by adding lactose or isopropyl-β-D-thiogalactopyranoside (IPTG). lac repressor encoded by lacI
    645..663     +  promoter       T3 promoter: promoter for bacteriophage T3 RNA polymerase
    676..738     +  misc_feature   MCS (fragment): pBluescript multiple cloning site
    721..1377    +  CDS            CMYA5 (fragment): CMYA5_HUMAN - Also known as C5orf10, DTNBP2, SPRYD2, TRIM76. Experimental evidence at protein level: Swiss-Prot protein existence level 1. May serve as an anchoring protein that mediates the subcellular compartmentation of protein kinase A (PKA) via binding to PRKAR2A (By similarity). May function as a repressor of calcineurin- mediated transcriptional activity. May attenuate calcineurin ability to induce slow-fiber gene program in muscle and may negatively modulate skeletal muscle regeneration (By similarity). Plays a role in the assembly of ryanodine receptor (RYR2) clusters in striated musc
   1384..1428    +  misc_feature   MCS (fragment): pBluescript multiple cloning site
   1437..1455    -  promoter       T7 promoter: promoter for bacteriophage T7 RNA polymerase
   1463..1618    +  CDS            lacZα (fragment): LacZα fragment of β-galactosidase; lacZ fragment
   1623..2051    +  rep_origin     f1 ori (sequence partly withheld): f1 bacteriophage origin of replication; arrow indicates direction of (+) strand synthesis
   2104..2208    +  promoter       AmpR promoter: bla
   2209..3069    +  CDS            AmpR: β-lactamase; bla; confers resistance to ampicillin, carbenicillin, and related antibiotics
   3240..222     +  rep_origin     ori (across the origin): high-copy-number ColE1/pMB1/pBR322/pUC origin of replication
