[The description below was written by a language model from this plasmid's Addgene catalogue record and pLannotate feature annotations shown in this document.]
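Description:
CMYA5tnC/pBSSK+ is a small bacterial cloning plasmid of about 3.6 kb. It carries a fragment of the human CMYA5 gene (also known as C5orf10, SPRYD2 and TRIM76) in the pBluescript SK(+) phagemid backbone. It is maintained in E. coli at high copy number through the ColE1/pUC-type origin and is selected with ampicillin via the β-lactamase gene and its own promoter. The backbone also contains an f1 phage origin, which allows single-stranded DNA to be rescued with helper phage.

The insert of roughly 640 bp corresponds to nucleotides 11648 to 12279 of the CMYA5 reference transcript. The record describes this region as the minimum part of the protein needed for binding to titin. It sits within the pBluescript multiple cloning site, interrupting the lacZα region, and remnants of the polylinker are annotated on either side. Upstream lie the CAP binding site, lac promoter and lac operator. The fragment is flanked by a T3 promoter on the 5′ side and an opposing T7 promoter on the 3′ side. These promoters can drive in vitro transcription of either strand and also serve as the sequencing primer sites.

No eukaryotic promoter, epitope tag or reporter fusion is annotated, so the plasmid appears to be a storage or intermediate clone rather than an expression construct. The record does not state the cloning method, the vector type or any specific downstream application. Plausible uses include serving as a source of the titin-binding fragment for subcloning or as a template for transcription.
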