Addgene plasmid #98119: CMYA5tnC/pBSSK+
Purpose: CMYA5 (NM_153610, nt 11648 to 12279) in pBSSK+ (minimum binding region to titin)
Depositing lab: Rita Shiang. Depositing organization: Virginia Commonwealth University.
Backbone
  Vector backbone: pBluescript SK (+)
  Backbone manufacturer: Stratagene
  Backbone size w/o insert (bp): 2958
  Total vector size (bp): 3606
  Vector type: Unspecified
Growth in bacteria
  Bacterial resistance: Ampicillin, 100 μg/mL
  Growth temperature: 37°C
  Growth strain: DH5alpha
  Copy number: High Copy
Gene/Insert
  Gene/Insert name: CMYA5
  Species: H. sapiens (human)
  Insert size (bp): 644
  GenBank ID: NM_153610
  Entrez Gene: CMYA5 (a.k.a. C5orf10, SPRYD2, TRIM76)
  Cloning method: Unknown
  Sequencing primers: 5′ T3; 3′ T7
Terms and licenses: Academic/Nonprofit Terms; Industry Terms
How to cite: CMYA5tnC/pBSSK+ was a gift from Rita Shiang (Addgene plasmid # 98119 ; http://n2t.net/addgene:98119 ; RRID:Addgene_98119)
